>Addgene plasmid #129989 | pRDAX-149 N-Tag GFP[2] L32 FRB EBPF2 | addgene full sequence | sequence record 266255 | Addgene NGS Result
CTGCCTCCAGGCCTCAATATTGGCCATTAGCCATATTATTCATTGGTTATATAGCATAAATCAATATTGG
CTATTGGCCATTGCATACGTTGTATCTATATCATAATATGTACATTTATATTGGCTCATGTCCAATATGA
CCGCCATGTTGGCATTGATTATTGACTAGTTATTAATAGTAATCAATTACGGGGTCATTAGTTCATAGCC
CATATATGGAGTTCCGCGTTACATAACTTACGGTAAATGGCCCGCCTGGCTGACCGCCCAACGACCCCCG
CCCATTGACGTCAATAATGACGTATGTTCCCATAGTAACGCCAATAGGGACTTTCCATTGACGTCAATGG
GTGGAGTATTTACGGTAAACTGCCCACTTGGCAGTACATCAAGTGTATCATATGCCAAGTCCGCCCCCTA
TTGACGTCAATGACGGTAAATGGCCCGCCTGGCATTATGCCCAGTACATGACCTTACGGGACTTTCCTAC
TTGGCAGTACATCTACGTATTAGTCATCGCTATTACCATGGTGATGCGGTTTTGGCAGTACACCAATGGG
CGTGGATAGCGGTTTGACTCACGGGGATTTCCAAGTCTCCACCCCATTGACGTCAATGGGAGTTTGTTTT
GGCACCAAAATCAACGGGACTTTCCAAAATGTCGTAATAACCCCGCCCCGTTGACGCAAATGGGCGGTAG
GCGTGTACGGTGGGAGGTCTATATAAGCAGAGCTCGTTTAGTGAACCGTCAGATCACTAGAAGCTTTATT
GCGGTAGTTTATCACAGTTAAATTGCTAACGCAGTCAGTGCTTCTGACACAACAGTCTCGAACTTAAGCT
GCAGAAGTTGGTCGTGAGGCACTGGGCAGGTAAGTATCAAGGTTACAAGACAGGTTTAAGGAGACCAATA
GAAACTGGGCTTGTCGAGACAGAGAAGACTCTTGCGTTTCTGATAGGCACCTATTGGTCTTACTGACATC
CACTTTGCCTTTCTCTCCACAGGTGTCCACTCCCAGGCCACCATGGAAAAGAGGGACCACATGGTGCTGC
TCGAGTACGTCACAGCAGCTGGCATCACCGATGCCAGCGACGTGGGTGGCGGAGGGAGCGAAGGCGGCGG
ATCCGGAGGGCCTGGCTCTGGCGGAGAGGGGAGCGCTGGAGGCGGGTCAGCCGGTGGTGGGAGTGTGGCC
ATCCTCTGGCATGAGATGTGGCATGAAGGCCTGGAAGAGGCATCTCGTTTGTACTTTGGGGAAAGGAACG
TGAAAGGCATGTTTGAGGTGCTGGAGCCCTTGCATGCTATGATGGAACGGGGCCCCCAGACTCTGAAGGA
AACATCCTTTAATCAGGCCTATGGTCGAGATTTAATGGAGGCCCAAGAGTGGTGCAGGAAGTACATGAAA
TCAGGGAATGTCAAGGACCTCACCCAAGCCTGGGACCTCTATTATCATGTGTTCCGACGAATCTCATAAG
AATTCAGATCCGCCCCTCTCCCTCCCCCCCCCCTAACGTTACTGGCCGAAGCCGCTTGGAATAAGGCCGG
TGTGCGTTTGTCTATATGTTATTTTCCACCATATTGCCGTCTTTTGGCAATGTGAGGGCCCGGAAACCTG
GCCCTGTCTTCTTGACGAGCATTCCTAGGGGTCTTTCCCCTCTCGCCAAAGGAATGCAAGGTCTGTTGAA
TGTCGTGAAGGAAGCAGTTCCTCTGGTAGCTTCTTGAAGACAAACAACGTCTGTAGCGACCCTTTGCAGG
CAGCGGAACCCCCCACCTGGCGACAGGTGCCTCTGCGGCCAAAAGCCACGTGTATAAGATACACCTGCAA
AGGCGGCACAACCCCAGTGCCACGTTGTGAGTTGGATAGTTGTGGAAAGAGTCAAATGGCTCTCCTCAAG
CGTATTCAACAAGGGGCTGAAGGATGCCCAGAAGGTACCCCATTGTATGGGATCTGATCTGGGGCCTCGG
TACACATGCTTTACATGTGTTTAGTCGAGGTTAAAAAAACGTCTAGGCCCCCCGAACCACGGGGACGTGG
TTTTCCTTTGAAAAACACGATGATAATATGGCCACAACCATGGTGAGCAAGGGCGAGGAGCTGTTCACCG
GGGTGGTGCCCATCCTGGTCGAGCTGGACGGCGACGTAAACGGCCACAAGTTCAGCGTGAGGGGCGAGGG
CGAGGGCGATGCCACCAACGGCAAGCTGACCCTGAAGTTCATCTGCACCACCGGCAAGCTGCCCGTGCCC
TGGCCCACCCTCGTGACCACCCTGAGCCACGGCGTGCAGTGCTTCGCCCGCTACCCCGACCACATGAAGC
AGCACGACTTCTTCAAGTCCGCCATGCCCGAAGGCTACGTCCAGGAGCGCACCATCTTCTTCAAGGACGA
CGGCACCTACAAGACCCGCGCCGAGGTGAAGTTCGAGGGCGACACCCTGGTGAACCGCATCGAGCTGAAG
GGCGTCGACTTCAAGGAGGACGGCAACATCCTGGGGCACAAGCTGGAGTACAACTTCAACAGCCACAACA
TCTATATCATGGCCGTCAAGCAGAAGAACGGCATCAAGGTGAACTTCAAGATCCGCCACAACGTGGAGGA
CGGCAGCGTGCAGCTCGCCGACCACTACCAGCAGAACACCCCCATCGGCGACGGCCCCGTGCTGCTGCCC
GACAGCCACTACCTGAGCACCCAGTCCGTGCTGAGCAAAGACCCCAACGAGAAGCGCGATCACATGGTCC
TGCTGGAGTTCCGCACCGCCGCCGGGATCACTCTCGGCATGGACGAGCTGTACAAGTAAACCGGTGCTCG
AGGTACCGATGAATAGCTAAGGTCGAGGCCGCAGGTAAGTATCAAGGTTACAAGACAGGTTTAAGGAGAC
CAATAGAAACTGGGCTTGTCGAGACAGAGAAGACTCTTGCGTTTCTGATAGGCACCTATTGGTCTTACTG
ACATCCACTTTGCCTTTCTCTCCACAGGTGTCGACAATCAACCTCTGGATTACAAAATTTGTGAAAGATT
GACTGGTATTCTTAACTATGTTGCTCCTTTTACGCTATGTGGATACGCTGCTTTAATGCCTTTGTATCAT
GCTATTGCTTCCCGTATGGCTTTCATTTTCTCCTCCTTGTATAAATCCTGGTTGCTGTCTCTTTATGAGG
AGTTGTGGCCCGTTGTCAGGCAACGTGGCGTGGTGTGCACTGTGTTTGCTGACGCAACCCCCACTGGTTG
GGGCATTGCCACCACCTGTCAGCTCCTTTCCGGGACTTTCGCTTTCCCCCTCCCTATTGCCACGGCGGAA
CTCATCGCCGCCTGCCTTGCCCGCTGCTGGACAGGGGCTCGGCTGTTGGGCACTGACAATTCCGTGGTGT
TGTCGGGGAAGCTGACGTCCTTTCCATGGCTGCTCGCCTGTGTTGCCACCTGGATTCTGCGCGGGACGTC
CTTCTGCTACGTCCCTTCGGCCCTCAATCCAGCGGACCTTCCTTCCCGCGGCCTGCTGCCGGCTCTGCGG
CCTCTTCCGCGTCTTCGCCTTCGCCCTCAGACGAGTCGGATCTCCCTTTGGGCCGCCTCCCCGCCTGGAA
TTCGAGCTCGGTACGATCAGCCTCGACTGTGCCTTCTAGTTGCCAGCCATCTGTTGTTTGCCCCTCCCCC
GTGCCTTCCTTGACCCTGGAAGGTGCCACTCCCACTGTCCTTTCCTAATAAAATGAGGAAATTGCATCGC
ATTGTCTGAGTAGGTGTCATTCTATTCTGGGGGGTGGGGTGGGGCAGGACAGCAAGGGGGAGGATTGGGA
AGACAATAGCCCAGCTTTTGTTCCCTTTAGTGAGGGTTAATTGCGCGCTTGGCGTAATCATGGTCATAGC
TGTTTCCTGTGTGAAATTGTTATCCGCTAATTCACTCCTCAGGTGCAGGCTGCCTATCAGAAGGTGGTGG
CTGGTGTGGCCAATGCCCTGGCTCACAAATACCACTGAGATCTTTTTCCCTCTGCCAAAAATTATGGGGA
CATCATGAAGCCCCTTGAGCATCTGACTTCTGGCTAATAAAGGAAATTTATTTTCATTGCAATAGTGTGT
TGGAATTTTTTGTGTCTCTCACTCGGAAGGACATATGGGAGGGCAAATCATTTAAAACATCAGAATGAGT
ATTTGGTTTAGAGTTTGGCAACATATGCCCATATGCTGGCTGCCATGAACAAAGGTTGGCTATAAAGAGG
TCATCAGTATATGAAACAGCCCCCTGCTGTCCATTCCTTATTCCATAGAAAAGCCTTGACTTGAGGTTAG
ATTTTTTTTATATTTTGTTTTGTGTTATTTTTTTCTTTAACATCCCTAAAATTTTCCTTACATGTTTTAC
TAGCCAGATTTTTCCTCCTCTCCTGACTACTCCCAGTCATAGCTGTCCCTCTTCTCTTATGGAGATCGGC
CGGCCGCCGGCGTCGACGCGCGCGGCCGCGGCGCGCCGTTGCTGGCGTTTTTCCATAGGCTCCGCCCCCC
TGACGAGCATCACAAAAATCGACGCTCAAGTCAGAGGTGGCGAAACCCGACAGGACTATAAAGATACCAG
GCGTTTCCCCCTGGAAGCTCCCTCGTGCGCTCTCCTGTTCCGACCCTGCCGCTTACCGGATACCTGTCCG
CCTTTCTCCCTTCGGGAAGCGTGGCGCTTTCTCATAGCTCACGCTGTAGGTATCTCAGTTCGGTGTAGGT
CGTTCGCTCCAAGCTGGGCTGTGTGCACGAACCCCCCGTTCAGCCCGACCGCTGCGCCTTATCCGGTAAC
TATCGTCTTGAGTCCAACCCGGTAAGACACGACTTATCGCCACTGGCAGCAGCCACTGGTAACAGGATTA
GCAGAGCGAGGTATGTAGGCGGTGCTACAGAGTTCTTGAAGTGGTGGCCTAACTACGGCTACACTAGAAG
AACAGTATTTGGTATCTGCGCTCTGCTGAAGCCAGTTACCTTCGGAAAAAGAGTTGGTAGCTCTTGATCC
GGCAAACAAACCACCGCTGGTAGCGGTGGTTTTTTTGTTTGCAAGCAGCAGATTACGCGCAGAAAAAAAG
GATCTCAAGAAGATCCTTTGATCTTTTCTACGGGGTCTGACGCTCAGTGGAACGAAAACTCACGTTAAGG
GATTTTGGTCATGAGATTATCAAAAAGGATCTTCACCTAGATCCTTTTAAATTAAAAATGAAGTTTTAAA
TCAATCTAAAGTATATATGAGTAAACTTGGTCTGACAGTTACCAATGCTTAATCAGTGAGGCACCTATCT
CAGCGATCTGTCTATTTCGTTCATCCATAGTTGCCTGACTCCCCGTCGTGTAGATAACTACGATACGGGA
GGGCTTACCATCTGGCCCCAGTGCTGCAATGATACCGCGAGACCCACGCTCACCGGCTCCAGATTTATCA
GCAATAAACCAGCCAGCCGGAAGGGCCGAGCGCAGAAGTGGTCCTGCAACTTTATCCGCCTCCATCCAGT
CTATTAATTGTTGCCGGGAAGCTAGAGTAAGTAGTTCGCCAGTTAATAGTTTGCGCAACGTTGTTGCCAT
TGCTACAGGCATCGTGGTGTCACGCTCGTCGTTTGGTATGGCTTCATTCAGCTCCGGTTCCCAACGATCA
AGGCGAGTTACATGATCCCCCATGTTGTGCAAAAAAGCGGTTAGCTCCTTCGGTCCTCCGATCGTTGTCA
GAAGTAAGTTGGCCGCAGTGTTATCACTCATGGTTATGGCAGCACTGCATAATTCTCTTACTGTCATGCC
ATCCGTAAGATGCTTTTCTGTGACTGGTGAGTACTCAACCAAGTCATTCTGAGAATAGTGTATGCGGCGA
CCGAGTTGCTCTTGCCCGGCGTCAATACGGGATAATACCGCGCCACATAGCAGAACTTTAAAAGTGCTCA
TCATTGGAAAACGTTCTTCGGGGCGAAAACTCTCAAGGATCTTACCGCTGTTGAGATCCAGTTCGATGTA
ACCCACTCGTGCACCCAACTGATCTTCAGCATCTTTTACTTTCACCAGCGTTTCTGGGTGAGCAAAAACA
GGAAGGCAAAATGCCGCAAAAAAGGGAATAAGGGCGACACGGAAATGTTGAATACTCATACTCTTCCTTT
TTCAATATTATTGAAGCATTTATCAGGGTTATTGTCTCATGAGCGGATACATATTTGAATGTATTTAGAA
AAATAAACAAATAGGGGTTCCGCGCACATTTCCCCGAAAAGTGCCACCTGACGTCTAAGAAACCATTATT
ATCATGACATTAACCTATAAAAATAGGCGTATCACGAGGCCCTTTCGTCTACGCGCGCGCCGGCGGCGCG
CCGTCGACGGCCGGCCGCGGCCGC
Features (pLannotate 1.2.2; 16 found; start..end, strand, type, name):
    153..530     +  enhancer       CMV enhancer: human cytomegalovirus immediate early enhancer
    532..731     +  promoter       CMV promoter: human cytomegalovirus (CMV) immediate early promoter
    870..1002    +  intron         chimeric intron: chimera between introns from human β-globin and immunoglobulin heavy chain genes
   1191..1466    +  CDS            FRB: FKBP-rapamycin binding domain of human FRAP
   1483..2069    +  misc_feature   IRES2: internal ribosome entry site (IRES) of the encephalomyocarditis virus (EMCV)
   2070..2789    +  CDS            EBFP2: enhanced blue variant of GFP (Ai et al., 2007) mammalian codon-optimized
   2835..2967    +  intron         chimeric intron: chimera between introns from human β-globin and immunoglobulin heavy chain genes
   2976..3564    +  misc_feature   WPRE: woodchuck hepatitis virus posttranscriptional regulatory element
   3568..3584    +  misc_feature   MCS (fragment): pUC18/19 multiple cloning site
   3597..3708    +  polyA_signal   bGH poly(A) signal: bovine growth hormone polyadenylation signal
   3804..3822    -  promoter       T3 promoter: promoter for bacteriophage T3 RNA polymerase
   3881..3955    +  CDS            HBB (fragment): HBB_PONPY - Experimental evidence at transcript level: Swiss-Prot protein existence level 2. Involved in oxygen transport from the lung to the various peripheral tissues. From Pongo pygmaeus (Bornean orangutan).
   4026..4081    +  polyA_signal   β-globin poly(A) signal: rabbit β-globin polyadenylation signal (Gil and Proudfoot, 1987)
   4460..5048    -  rep_origin     ori: high-copy-number ColE1/pMB1/pBR322/pUC origin of replication
   5219..6079    -  CDS            AmpR: β-lactamase; bla; confers resistance to ampicillin, carbenicillin, and related antibiotics
   6080..6184    -  promoter       AmpR promoter: bla
