[The description below was written by a language model from this plasmid's Addgene catalogue record and pLannotate feature annotations shown in this document.]
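Description:
pRDAX-149 N-Tag GFP[2] L32 FRB EBPF2 is a custom-built mammalian expression plasmid of about 6.3 kb, designed as a vector for protein–protein interaction assays based on bimolecular or trimolecular fluorescence complementation (BiFC/TriFC). It is propagated in E. coli through a high-copy ColE1/pUC-type origin and selected with ampicillin via the β-lactamase gene and its native promoter.

Expression is driven by the human cytomegalovirus immediate-early enhancer and promoter, followed by a chimeric β-globin/immunoglobulin intron that promotes efficient processing of the transcript. The annotated payload is FRB, the FKBP-rapamycin binding domain. The catalogue lists it as mouse, whereas the automated annotation matches it to the human FRAP domain. The name indicates that FRB carries an N-terminal tag consisting of a split-GFP fragment ("GFP[2]") joined through a linker ("L32"). The feature table does not annotate this fragment, although an unannotated stretch lies between the intron and FRB where it would presumably sit. Downstream, an EMCV IRES permits cap-independent translation of EBFP2, a blue fluorescent protein, from the same transcript, so transfected cells can be identified independently of any complementation signal. A second copy of the chimeric intron, a WPRE to boost transcript stability and expression, and the bovine growth hormone polyadenylation signal complete the cassette. Further downstream are a T3 promoter, a β-globin fragment and a rabbit β-globin poly(A) signal, probably backbone remnants.

Because FRB dimerises with FKBP in the presence of rapamycin, this construct plausibly serves as an inducible control partner for the complementation assay, though the record does not say so explicitly.
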