Addgene plasmid #129989: pRDAX-149 N-Tag GFP[2] L32 FRB EBPF2
Purpose: PPI (BiFC/TriFC) assay vector
Depositing lab: Gary Lewin. Depositing organization: Max-Delbrueck-Centrum fuer Molekulare Medizin (MDC).
Backbone
  Vector backbone: custom built
  Vector type: Mammalian Expression
Growth in bacteria
  Bacterial resistance: Ampicillin, 100 μg/mL
  Growth temperature: 37°C
  Growth strain: DH5alpha
  Copy number: High Copy
Gene/Insert
  Gene/Insert name: FRB
  Species: M. musculus (mouse)
  Cloning method: Restriction Enzyme; 5′ cloning site unknown (unknown if destroyed); 3′ cloning site unknown (unknown if destroyed)
Terms and licenses: Academic/Nonprofit Terms; Industry Terms: Not Available to Industry
How to cite: pRDAX-149 N-Tag GFP[2] L32 FRB EBPF2 was a gift from Gary Lewin (Addgene plasmid # 129989 ; http://n2t.net/addgene:129989 ; RRID:Addgene_129989)
